>Addgene plasmid #69906 | pcDNA3.1(+) ZKSCAN1 MCS-ciRS7 Exon | depositor full sequence | sequence record 127150 | pcDNA3.1(+) ZKSCAN1 MCS-ciRS7 Exon sequence 8150 bps
GACGGATCGGGAGATCTCCCGATCCCCTATGGTGCACTCTCAGTACAATCTGCTCTGATGCCGCATAGTT
AAGCCAGTATCTGCTCCCTGCTTGTGTGTTGGAGGTCGCTGAGTAGTGCGCGAGCAAAATTTAAGCTACA
ACAAGGCAAGGCTTGACCGACAATTGCATGAAGAATCTGCTTAGGGTTAGGCGTTTTGCGCTGCTTCGCG
ATGTACGGGCCAGATATACGCGTTGACATTGATTATTGACTAGTTATTAATAGTAATCAATTACGGGGTC
ATTAGTTCATAGCCCATATATGGAGTTCCGCGTTACATAACTTACGGTAAATGGCCCGCCTGGCTGACCG
CCCAACGACCCCCGCCCATTGACGTCAATAATGACGTATGTTCCCATAGTAACGCCAATAGGGACTTTCC
ATTGACGTCAATGGGTGGAGTATTTACGGTAAACTGCCCACTTGGCAGTACATCAAGTGTATCATATGCC
AAGTACGCCCCCTATTGACGTCAATGACGGTAAATGGCCCGCCTGGCATTATGCCCAGTACATGACCTTA
TGGGACTTTCCTACTTGGCAGTACATCTACGTATTAGTCATCGCTATTACCATGGTGATGCGGTTTTGGC
AGTACATCAATGGGCGTGGATAGCGGTTTGACTCACGGGGATTTCCAAGTCTCCACCCCATTGACGTCAA
TGGGAGTTTGTTTTGGCACCAAAATCAACGGGACTTTCCAAAATGTCGTAACAACTCCGCCCCATTGACG
CAAATGGGCGGTAGGCGTGTACGGTGGGAGGTCTATATAAGCAGAGCTCTCTGGCTAACTAGAGAACCCA
CTGCTTACTGGCTTATCGAAATTAATACGACTCACTATAGGGAGACCCAAGCTGGCTAGCGTTTAAACTT
AAGCTTGGTACCGAGCTCGGATCCACTAGTCCAGTGTGGTGGAATTCAGTGACAGTGGAGATTGTACAGT
TTTTTCCTCGATTTGTCAGGATTTTTTTTTTTTGACGGAGTTTAACTTCTTGTCTCCCAGGTAGGAAGTG
CAGTGGCGTAATCTCGGCTCACTACAACCTCCACCTCCTGGGTTCAAGCGTTTCTCCTGCCTCAGCTTTC
CGAGTAGCTGGGATTACAGGCGCCTGCCACCATGCCCTGCTGACTTTTGTATTTTTAGTAGAGACGGGGT
TTCACCATGTTGGCCAGGCTGGTCTTGAACTCCTGACCGCAGGCGATTGGCCTGCCTCGGCCTCCCAAAG
TGCTGAGATTACAGGCGTGAGCCACCACCCCCGGCCTCAGGAGCGTTCTGATAGTGCCTCGATGTGCTGC
CTCCTATAAAGTGTTAGCAGCACAGATCACTTTTTGTAAAGGTACGTACTAATGACTTTTTTTTTATACT
TCAGGATATCGGTTTCCGATGGCACCTGTGTCAAGGTCTTCCAACAACTCCGGGTCTTCCAGCGACTTCA
AGTCTTCCAATAATCTCAAGGTCTTCCAGATAATCCTGAGCTTCCAGAAAATCCACATCTTCCAGACAAT
CCATGTCTTCCGGACAATCCATGTCTTCCAAGAAGCTCCAAGTCTTCCAGTAAATCAAGTCTTCCAGCAA
ATCCAGTCTTCCAGCAATTACTGGTCTTCCACCAAATCCAGATCTTCCAGGAAAATCCACGTCTTCCAGG
AAATCCATGTCTTCCAATAATTTCAAGGTCTTCCATCAAATACAGATCTTCCAGCTAATCCATGTCTTCC
AGAAAAATCTGTGTCTTCCACCAAATCCAAGTCTTCCAGTAAATCTAGTTCTTCCAGAAAAATCTAGATC
TTCCAGTCAATCAGTGTCTTCCAGAAAGAAATCCAGGTCTTCCAGTCAATCAGTGTCTTCCAGAAAGAAA
TCCAGGTCTTCCAGTCAGTCAGTGTCTTCCAGAAAAATCTACGTCTTCCACCAAATCCAGGTCTTCCAGT
CAATCCACATCTTCCGGAAAAAATCCAGGTCTTCCAGCCAATATATGTCTTCCTGAAGATCCACGTCTTC
CAGAAAATCCATGTCTTCCAGAAAATCCATGTCTTCCAGTAACCTCCCAGTCTTCCAGAAAATCCACGTC
TTCCCAACAATCCAAGTCTTCCGGATAATTTGGGTCTTCCTGAAAATCTACGTCTTCCAAAAAAGCCATG
TCTTCCAGAAAATCCACATCTTCCAATGGCCTCCAGGTCTTCCAGACTATCCATGTCTTCCAGAAAATCC
TTGTCTTCCCTTAAATCTATAGCTTCCAAAAAATCCGGGTCTTCCAGGAAATCCGTGTCTTCCAGCAAGT
CCACGTCTTCCAACAAAGCCATGTCTTCCAGACTATCCATGTCTTCCAGAAAATCCTTGTCTTCCCTCAA
ATCCATAGCTTCCGAAAAATCCAGGTCTTCCAGGAAATCCGTGTCTTCCAGCAAATCCACGTCTTCCAAC
AAAGCCATGTCTTCCATCAAATTAATGTCTTCCAGCCTACTTGTGTCTTCCAACAAAGGTACGTCTTCCA
ACAAAGGTACGTCTTCCAACAAAGGTATGTCTTCCAACAAAGGTACGTCTTCCAGAAAATCCACGTCTTC
CAACCAAGCCATGTCTTCCAGAAAATCCACGTCTTCCAGAAAATATATGTCTTCCAACTAAGCTACGTCT
TCCAACAAATCCATGTCTTCCTATATCTCCAGGTCTTCCAGCATCTCCAGGGCTTCCAGCATCTGCTCGT
CTTCCAACATCTCCACGTCTTCCAGCATCTCTGTGTCTTCCAGCATCTTCATGTCTTCCAACAACTACCC
AGTCTTCCATCAACTGGCTCAATATCCATGTCTTCCAACGTCTCCAGTGTGCTGATCTTCTGACATTCAG
GTCTTCCAGTGTCTGCAATATCCAGCCGCGGAGGTAAGAAGCAAGGTTTCATTTAGGGGAAGGGAAATGA
TTCAGGACGAGAGTCTTTGTGCTGCTGAGTGCCTGTGATGAAGAAGCATGTTAGTCCTGGGCAACGTAGC
GAGACCCCATCTCTACAAAAAATAGAAAAATTAGCCAGGTATAGTGGCGCACACCTGTGATTCCAGCTAC
GCAGGAGGCTGAGGTGGGAGGATTGCTTGAGCCCAGGAGGTTGAGGCTGCAGTGAGCTGTAATCATGCCA
CTACTCCAACCTGGGCAACACAGCAAGGACCCTGTCTCAAAAGCTACTTACAGAAAAGAATTAGGCTCGG
CACGGTAGCTCACACCTGTAATCCCAGCACTTTGGGAGGCTGAGGCGGGCAGATCACTTGAGGTCAGGAG
TTTGAGACCAGCCTGGCCAACATGGTGAAACCTTGTCTCTACTAAAAATATGAAAATTAGCCAGGCATGG
TGGCACATTCCTGTAATCCCAGCTACTCGGGAGGCTGAGGCAGGAGAATCACTTGAACCCAGGAGGTGGA
GGTTGCAGTAAGCCGAGATCGTACCACTGTGCTCTAGCCTTGGTGACAGAGCGAGACTGTCTTAAAAAAA
AAAAAAAAAAAAAAAGAATTAATTAAAAATTTAAAAAAAAATGAAAAAAAGCTGCATGCTTGTTTTTTGT
TTTTAGTTATTCTACATTGTTGTCATTATTACCAAATATTGGGGAAAATACAACTTACAGACCAATCTCA
GGAGTTAAATGTTACTACGAAGGCAAATGAACTATGCGTAATGAACCTGGTAGGCATTAGCGGCCGCTCG
AGTCTAGAGGGCCCGTTTAAACCCGCTGATCAGCCTCGACTGTGCCTTCTAGTTGCCAGCCATCTGTTGT
TTGCCCCTCCCCCGTGCCTTCCTTGACCCTGGAAGGTGCCACTCCCACTGTCCTTTCCTAATAAAATGAG
GAAATTGCATCGCATTGTCTGAGTAGGTGTCATTCTATTCTGGGGGGTGGGGTGGGGCAGGACAGCAAGG
GGGAGGATTGGGAAGACAATAGCAGGCATGCTGGGGATGCGGTGGGCTCTATGGCTTCTGAGGCGGAAAG
AACCAGCTGGGGCTCTAGGGGGTATCCCC
[124 nt withheld, positions 4020-4143]
C
[91 nt withheld, positions 4145-4235]
A
[49 nt withheld, positions 4237-4285]
CCTTTGACGTTGGAGTCCACGTTCTTT
[37 nt withheld, positions 4313-4349]
ACCCTATCTCGGTCTATTCTTTTGATTTATAAGGGATTTTGCCGATTTCGGCCTATTGGTTAAAAAATGA
GCTGATTTAACAAAAATTTAACGCGAATTAATTCTGTGGAATGTGTGTCAGTTAGGGTGTGGAAAGTCCC
CAGGCTCCCCAGCAGGCAGAAGTATGCAAAGCATGCATCTCAATTAGTCAGCAACCAGGTGTGGAAAGTC
CCCAGGCTCCCCAGCAGGCAGAAGTATGCAAAGCATGCATCTCAATTAGTCAGCAACCATAGTCCCGCCC
CTAACTCCGCCCATCCCGCCCCTAACTCCGCCCAGTTCCGCCCATTCTCCGCCCCATGGCTGACTAATTT
TTTTTATTTATGCAGAGGCCGAGGCCGCCTCTGCCTCTGAGCTATTCCAGAAGTAGTGAGGAGGCTTTTT
TGGAGGCCTAGGCTTTTGCAAAAAGCTCCCGGGAGCTTGTATATCCATTTTCGGATCTGATCAAGAGACA
GGATGAGGATCGTTTCGCATGATTGAACAAGATGGATTGCACGCAGGTTCTCCGGCCGCTTGGGTGGAGA
GGCTATTCGGCTATGACTGGGCACAACAGACAATCGGCTGCTCTGATGCCGCCGTGTTCCGGCTGTCAGC
GCAGGGGCGCCCGGTTCTTTTTGTCAAGACCGACCTGTCCGGTGCCCTGAATGAACTGCAGGACGAGGCA
GCGCGGCTATCGTGGCTGGCCACGACGGGCGTTCCTTGCGCAGCTGTGCTCGACGTTGTCACTGAAGCGG
GAAGGGACTGGCTGCTATTGGGCGAAGTGCCGGGGCAGGATCTCCTGTCATCTCACCTTGCTCCTGCCGA
GAAAGTATCCATCATGGCTGATGCAATGCGGCGGCTGCATACGCTTGATCCGGCTACCTGCCCATTCGAC
CACCAAGCGAAACATCGCATCGAGCGAGCACGTACTCGGATGGAAGCCGGTCTTGTCGATCAGGATGATC
TGGACGAAGAGCATCAGGGGCTCGCGCCAGCCGAACTGTTCGCCAGGCTCAAGGCGCGCATGCCCGACGG
CGAGGATCTCGTCGTGACCCATGGCGATGCCTGCTTGCCGAATATCATGGTGGAAAATGGCCGCTTTTCT
GGATTCATCGACTGTGGCCGGCTGGGTGTGGCGGACCGCTATCAGGACATAGCGTTGGCTACCCGTGATA
TTGCTGAAGAGCTTGGCGGCGAATGGGCTGACCGCTTCCTCGTGCTTTACGGTATCGCCGCTCCCGATTC
GCAGCGCATCGCCTTCTATCGCCTTCTTGACGAGTTCTTCTGAGCGGGACTCTGGGGTTCGAAATGACCG
ACCAAGCGACGCCCAACCTGCCATCACGAGATTTCGATTCCACCGCCGCCTTCTATGAAAGGTTGGGCTT
CGGAATCGTTTTCCGGGACGCCGGCTGGATGATCCTCCAGCGCGGGGATCTCATGCTGGAGTTCTTCGCC
CACCCCAACTTGTTTATTGCAGCTTATAATGGTTACAAATAAAGCAATAGCATCACAAATTTCACAAATA
AAGCATTTTTTTCACTGCATTCTAGTTGTGGTTTGTCCAAACTCATCAATGTATCTTATCATGTCTGTAT
ACCGTCGACCTCTAGCTAGAGCTTGGCGTAATCATGGTCATAGCTGTTTCCTGTGTGAAATTGTTATCCG
CTCACAATTCCACACAACATACGAGCCGGAAGCATAAAGTGTAAAGCCTGGGGTGCCTAATGAGTGAGCT
AACTCACATTAATTGCGTTGCGCTCACTGCCCGCTTTCCAGTCGGGAAACCTGTCGTGCCAGCTGCATTA
ATGAATCGGCCAACGCGCGGGGAGAGGCGGTTTGCGTATTGGGCGCTCTTCCGCTTCCTCGCTCACTGAC
TCGCTGCGCTCGGTCGTTCGGCTGCGGCGAGCGGTATCAGCTCACTCAAAGGCGGTAATACGGTTATCCA
CAGAATCAGGGGATAACGCAGGAAAGAACATGTGAGCAAAAGGCCAGCAAAAGGCCAGGAACCGTAAAAA
GGCCGCGTTGCTGGCGTTTTTCCATAGGCTCCGCCCCCCTGACGAGCATCACAAAAATCGACGCTCAAGT
CAGAGGTGGCGAAACCCGACAGGACTATAAAGATACCAGGCGTTTCCCCCTGGAAGCTCCCTCGTGCGCT
CTCCTGTTCCGACCCTGCCGCTTACCGGATACCTGTCCGCCTTTCTCCCTTCGGGAAGCGTGGCGCTTTC
TCATAGCTCACGCTGTAGGTATCTCAGTTCGGTGTAGGTCGTTCGCTCCAAGCTGGGCTGTGTGCACGAA
CCCCCCGTTCAGCCCGACCGCTGCGCCTTATCCGGTAACTATCGTCTTGAGTCCAACCCGGTAAGACACG
ACTTATCGCCACTGGCAGCAGCCACTGGTAACAGGATTAGCAGAGCGAGGTATGTAGGCGGTGCTACAGA
GTTCTTGAAGTGGTGGCCTAACTACGGCTACACTAGAAGAACAGTATTTGGTATCTGCGCTCTGCTGAAG
CCAGTTACCTTCGGAAAAAGAGTTGGTAGCTCTTGATCCGGCAAACAAACCACCGCTGGTAGCGGTTTTT
TTGTTTGCAAGCAGCAGATTACGCGCAGAAAAAAAGGATCTCAAGAAGATCCTTTGATCTTTTCTACGGG
GTCTGACGCTCAGTGGAACGAAAACTCACGTTAAGGGATTTTGGTCATGAGATTATCAAAAAGGATCTTC
ACCTAGATCCTTTTAAATTAAAAATGAAGTTTTAAATCAATCTAAAGTATATATGAGTAAACTTGGTCTG
ACAGTTACCAATGCTTAATCAGTGAGGCACCTATCTCAGCGATCTGTCTATTTCGTTCATCCATAGTTGC
CTGACTCCCCGTCGTGTAGATAACTACGATACGGGAGGGCTTACCATCTGGCCCCAGTGCTGCAATGATA
CCGCGAGACCCACGCTCACCGGCTCCAGATTTATCAGCAATAAACCAGCCAGCCGGAAGGGCCGAGCGCA
GAAGTGGTCCTGCAACTTTATCCGCCTCCATCCAGTCTATTAATTGTTGCCGGGAAGCTAGAGTAAGTAG
TTCGCCAGTTAATAGTTTGCGCAACGTTGTTGCCATTGCTACAGGCATCGTGGTGTCACGCTCGTCGTTT
GGTATGGCTTCATTCAGCTCCGGTTCCCAACGATCAAGGCGAGTTACATGATCCCCCATGTTGTGCAAAA
AAGCGGTTAGCTCCTTCGGTCCTCCGATCGTTGTCAGAAGTAAGTTGGCCGCAGTGTTATCACTCATGGT
TATGGCAGCACTGCATAATTCTCTTACTGTCATGCCATCCGTAAGATGCTTTTCTGTGACTGGTGAGTAC
TCAACCAAGTCATTCTGAGAATAGTGTATGCGGCGACCGAGTTGCTCTTGCCCGGCGTCAATACGGGATA
ATACCGCGCCACATAGCAGAACTTTAAAAGTGCTCATCATTGGAAAACGTTCTTCGGGGCGAAAACTCTC
AAGGATCTTACCGCTGTTGAGATCCAGTTCGATGTAACCCACTCGTGCACCCAACTGATCTTCAGCATCT
TTTACTTTCACCAGCGTTTCTGGGTGAGCAAAAACAGGAAGGCAAAATGCCGCAAAAAAGGGAATAAGGG
CGACACGGAAATGTTGAATACTCATACTCTTCCTTTTTCAATATTATTGAAGCATTTATCAGGGTTATTG
TCTCATGAGCGGATACATATTTGAATGTATTTAGAAAAATAAACAAATAGGGGTTCCGCGCACATTTCCC
CGAAAAGTGCCACCTGACGTC
Features (pLannotate 1.2.2; 23 found; start..end, strand, type, name):
     28..80      -  misc_feature   bom (fragment): basis of mobility region from pBR322
    235..614     +  enhancer       CMV enhancer: human cytomegalovirus immediate early enhancer
    615..818     +  promoter       CMV promoter: human cytomegalovirus (CMV) immediate early promoter
    814..847     +  LTR            5' LTR (truncated) (fragment): truncated 5' long terminal repeat (LTR) from HIV-1
    863..881     +  promoter       T7 promoter: promoter for bacteriophage T7 RNA polymerase
   1034..1231    +  CDS            C9orf85 (fragment): CI085_HUMAN - Experimental evidence at protein level: Swiss-Prot protein existence level 1. From Homo sapiens (Human).
   3054..3137    -  CDS            C14orf178 (fragment): CN178_HUMAN - Experimental evidence at transcript level: Swiss-Prot protein existence level 2. From Homo sapiens (Human).
   3233..3249    -  CDS            GFP11x7 (fragment): seven tandem copies of the 11th β-strand of superfolder GFP each GFP11 associates with GFP(1-10), consisting of the first 10 β-strands, to reconstitute fluorescent GFP (Kamiyama et al., 2016)
   3294..3488    -  CDS            C9orf85 (fragment): CI085_HUMAN - Experimental evidence at protein level: Swiss-Prot protein existence level 1. From Homo sapiens (Human).
   3750..3974    +  polyA_signal   bGH poly(A) signal: bovine growth hormone polyadenylation signal
   3978..3999    +  promoter       SV40 promoter (fragment): SV40 enhancer and early promoter
   4020..4448    +  rep_origin     f1 ori (sequence partly withheld): f1 bacteriophage origin of replication; arrow indicates direction of (+) strand synthesis
   4462..4791    +  promoter       SV40 promoter: SV40 enhancer and early promoter
   4858..5649    +  CDS            neo: KKA2_KLEPN - Also known as kan, nptII. Experimental evidence at protein level: Swiss-Prot protein existence level 1. Resistance to kanamycin, neomycin, paromomycin, ribostamycin, butirosin and gentamicin B. From Klebsiella pneumoniae.
   5673..5831    +  CDS            ble (fragment): BLE_KLEPN - Experimental evidence at protein level: Swiss-Prot protein existence level 1. Binding protein with a strong affinity to the bleomycin family of antibiotics. Binds to CL990; an antimitotic-antibiotic compound. From Klebsiella pneumoniae.
   5826..5947    +  polyA_signal   SV40 poly(A) signal: SV40 polyadenylation signal
   6020..6036    -  protein_bind   lac operator: The lac repressor binds to the lac operator to inhibit transcription in E. coli. This inhibition can be relieved by adding lactose or isopropyl-β-D-thiogalactopyranoside (IPTG). lac repressor encoded by lacI
   6044..6074    -  promoter       lac promoter: promoter for the E. coli lac operon
   6089..6110    -  protein_bind   CAP binding site: CAP binding activates transcription in the presence of cAMP. E. coli catabolite activator protein
   6123..6215    -  CDS            lacI (fragment): lac repressor; lacI; The lac repressor binds to the lac operator to inhibit transcription in E. coli. This inhibition can be relieved by adding lactose or isopropyl-β-D-thiogalactopyranoside (IPTG).
   6398..6983    -  rep_origin     ori: high-copy-number ColE1/pMB1/pBR322/pUC origin of replication
   7154..8014    -  CDS            AmpR: β-lactamase; bla; confers resistance to ampicillin, carbenicillin, and related antibiotics
   8015..8119    -  promoter       AmpR promoter: bla
