[The description below was written by a language model from this plasmid's Addgene catalogue record and pLannotate feature annotations shown in this document.]
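Description:
pcDNA3.1(+) ZKSCAN1 MCS-ciRS7 Exon is a mammalian expression plasmid of about 8.15 kb designed to produce the human circular RNA ciRS7 (also called CDR1as) in transfected cells. It is built on the pcDNA3.1(+) ZKSCAN1 MCS Exon Vector, a pcDNA3.1(+) derivative. It is propagated in E. coli through a high-copy ColE1/pUC-type origin with ampicillin selection from the β-lactamase gene. An f1 origin is also present. For selection in mammalian cells, an SV40 early promoter drives a neomycin phosphotransferase gene followed by an SV40 polyadenylation signal.

The expression unit consists of the CMV immediate-early enhancer and promoter, a T7 promoter, the insert region and a bGH polyadenylation signal. The 1,485 bp human ciRS7 exon was cloned between the EcoRV and SacII sites of the backbone's multiple cloning site. As the backbone name implies, this places it between sequences derived from ZKSCAN1. The feature table shows two short matches labelled C9orf85 flanking the insert region in opposite orientations. This pattern is consistent with inverted repeat elements in the flanking introns, which in this kind of vector are expected to base-pair, bring the splice sites together and promote backsplicing of the intervening exon into a circle. The record does not annotate these introns explicitly. The small hits to C14orf178, GFP11, an HIV-1 LTR fragment, ble and lacI appear to be incidental sequence-similarity matches rather than functional parts.

The plasmid is used to overexpress ciRS7/CDR1as circular RNA in mammalian cells. It comes from work on how intronic repeats and RNA-binding proteins control circular RNA biogenesis.
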