Addgene plasmid #69906: pcDNA3.1(+) ZKSCAN1 MCS-ciRS7 Exon
Purpose: Expresses the human ciRS7/CDR1as circular RNA in mammalian cells
Depositing lab: Jeremy Wilusz. Depositing organization: University of Pennsylvania. Publication: Combinatorial control of Drosophila circular RNA expression by intronic repeats, hnRNPs, and SR proteins. Kramer MC, Liang D, Tatomer DC, Gold B, March ZM, Cherry S, Wilusz JE. Genes Dev. 2015 Oct 8. 10.1101/gad.270421.115 PubMed 26450910.
Backbone
  Vector backbone: pcDNA3.1(+) ZKSCAN1 MCS Exon Vector
  Backbone size w/o insert (bp): 6705
  Total vector size (bp): 8151
  Vector type: Mammalian Expression
Growth in bacteria
  Bacterial resistance: Ampicillin, 100 μg/mL
  Growth temperature: 37°C
  Growth strain: Top10
  Copy number: Unknown
Gene/Insert
  Gene/Insert name: ciRS7 (alt name: CDR1as)
  Species: H. sapiens (human)
  Insert size (bp): 1485
  Entrez Gene: CDR1-AS (a.k.a. CDR1NAT, CDR1as, CIRS7, ciRS-7)
  Promoter: CMV
  Cloning method: Restriction Enzyme; 5′ cloning site EcoRV (not destroyed); 3′ cloning site SacII (not destroyed)
  Sequencing primers: 5′ CGCAAATGGGCGGTAGGCGTG
Resource information
  A portion of this plasmid was derived from a plasmid made by: ciRS7 Exon provided by Jorgen Kjems (Aarhaus University)
Terms and licenses: Academic/Nonprofit Terms; Industry Terms: Not Available to Industry
How to cite: pcDNA3.1(+) ZKSCAN1 MCS-ciRS7 Exon was a gift from Jeremy Wilusz (Addgene plasmid # 69906 ; http://n2t.net/addgene:69906 ; RRID:Addgene_69906)
