>Addgene plasmid #69906 | pcDNA3.1(+) ZKSCAN1 MCS-ciRS7 Exon | addgene partial sequence | sequence record 127149 | CMV-F 5'-CGCAAATGGGCGGTAGGCGTG-3'
ACTAGAGAACCCACTGCTTACTGGCTTATCGAAATTAATACGACTCACTATAGGGAGACCCAAGCTGGCT
AGCGTTTAAACTTAAGCTTGGTACCGAGCTCGGATCCACTAGTCCAGTGTGGTGGAATTCAGTGACAGTG
GAGATTGTACAGTTTTTTCCTCGATTTGTCAGGATTTTTTTTTTTTGACGGAGTTTAACTTCTTGTCTCC
CAGGTAGGAAGTGCAGTGGCGTAATCTCGGCTCACTACAACCTCCACCTCCTGGGTTCAAGCGTTTCTCC
TGCCTCAGCTTTCCGAGTAGCTGGGATTACAGGCGCCTGCCACCATGCCCTGCTGACTTTTGTATTTTTA
GTAGAGACGGGGTTTCACCATGTTGGCCAGGCTGGTCTTGAACTCCTGACCGCAGGCGATTGGCCTGCCT
CGGCCTCCCAAAGTGCTGAGATTACAGGCGTGAGCCACCACCCCCGGCCTCAGGAGCGTTCTGATAGTGC
CTCGATGTGCTGCCTCCTATAAAGTGTTAGCAGCACAGATCACTTTTTGTAAAGGTACGTACTAATGACT
TTTTTTTTATACTTCAGGATATCGGTTTCCGATGGCACCTGTGTCAAGGTCTTCCAACAACTCCGGGTCT
TCCAGCGACTTCAAGTCTTCCAATAATCTCAAGGTCTTCCAGATAATCCTGAGCTTCCAGAAAATCCACA
TCTTCCAGACAATCCATGTCTTCCGGACAATCCATGTCTTCCAAGAAGCTCCAAGTCTTCCAGTAA
