>Addgene plasmid #69906 | pcDNA3.1(+) ZKSCAN1 MCS-ciRS7 Exon | addgene partial sequence | sequence record 127785 | ZKSCAN1-R 5'-gacagggtccttgctgtgtt-3'
ACCTCCTGGGCTCAAGCAATCCTCCCACCTCAGCCTCCTGCGTAGCTGGAATCACAGGTGTGCGCCACTA
TACCTGGCTAATTTTTCTATTTTTTGTAGAGATGGGGTCTCGCTACGTTGCCCAGGACTAACATGCTTCT
TCATCACAGGCACTCAGCAGCACAAAGACTCTCGTCCTGAATCATTTCCCTTCCCCTAAATGAAACCTTG
CTTCTTACCTCCGCGGCTGGATATTGCAGACACTGGAAGACCTGAATGTCAGAAGATCAGCACACTGGAG
ACGTTGGAAGACATGGATATTGAGCCAGTTGATGGAAGACTGGGTAGTTGTTGGAAGACATGAAGATGCT
GGAAGACACAGAGATGCTGGAAGACGTGGAGATGTTGGAAGACGAGCAGATGCTGGAAGCCCTGGAGATG
CTGGAAGACCTGGAGATATAGGAAGACATGGATTTGTTGGAAGACGTAGCTTAGTTGGAAGACATATATT
TTCTGGAAGACGTGGATTTTCTGGAAGACATGGCTTGGTTGGAAGACGTGGATTTTCTGGAAGACGTACC
TTTGTTGGAAGACATACCTTTGTTGGAAGACGTACCTTTGTTGGAAGACGTACCTTTGTTGGAAGACACA
AGTAGGCTGGAAGACATTAATTTGATGGAAGACATGGCTTTGTTGGAAGACGTGGATTTGCTGGAAGACA
CGGATTTCCTGGAAGACCTGGATTTTTCGGAAGCTATGGATTTGAGGGAAGACAAGGATT
